>Addgene plasmid #177771 | pcDNA3.1_Hygro(+)_GRHL1-K370A-L3F6H | addgene full sequence | sequence record 354561 | Addgene NGS Result
CTCCCTGCTTGTGTGTTGGAGGTCGCTGAGTAGTGCGCGAGCAAAATTTAAGCTACAACAAGGCAAGGCT
TGACCGACAATTGCATGAAGAATCTGCTTAGGGTTAGGCGTTTTGCGCTGCTTCGCGATGTACGGGCCAG
ATATACGCGTTGACATTGATTATTGACTAGTTATTAATAGTAATCAATTACGGGGTCATTAGTTCATAGC
CCATATATGGAGTTCCGCGTTACATAACTTACGGTAAATGGCCCGCCTGGCTGACCGCCCAACGACCCCC
GCCCATTGACGTCAATAATGACGTATGTTCCCATAGTAACGCCAATAGGGACTTTCCATTGACGTCAATG
GGTGGAGTATTTACGGTAAACTGCCCACTTGGCAGTACATCAAGTGTATCATATGCCAAGTACGCCCCCT
ATTGACGTCAATGACGGTAAATGGCCCGCCTGGCATTATGCCCAGTACATGACCTTATGGGACTTTCCTA
CTTGGCAGTACATCTACGTATTAGTCATCGCTATTACCATGGTGATGCGGTTTTGGCAGTACATCAATGG
GCGTGGATAGCGGTTTGACTCACGGGGATTTCCAAGTCTCCACCCCATTGACGTCAATGGGAGTTTGTTT
TGGCACCAAAATCAACGGGACTTTCCAAAATGTCGTAACAACTCCGCCCCATTGACGCAAATGGGCGGTA
GGCGTGTACGGTGGGAGGTCTATATAAGCAGAGCTCTCTGGCTAACTAGAGAACCCACTGCTTACTGGCT
TATCGAAATTAATACGACTCACTATAGGGAGACCCAAGCTGGCTAGCATGACACAGGAGTACGACAACAA
ACGGCCAGTGTTGGTTCTTCAGAATGAAGCACTTTATCCACAGCGGCGGTCCTACACTAGTGAGGATGAG
GCCTGGAAATCCTTCCTGGAAAACCCTCTCACTGCAGCGACCAAAGCGATGATGAGCATCAATGGAGATG
AAGACAGCGCCGCTGCGCTGGGCCTGCTCTATGACTACTACAAGGTTCCAAGAGAGAGAAGGTCATCAAC
AGCAAAGCCAGAGGTGGAGCACCCTGAGCCAGATCACAGCAAAAGAAACAGCATACCAATTGTGACAGAG
CAGCCCCTCATCTCTGCTGGAGAAAACAGAGTGCAAGTACTGAAAAATGTGCCATTTAACATTGTCCTTC
CCCATGGCAACCAGCTGGGCATTGATAAGAGAGGCCATCTGACAGCTCCAGATACGACAGTCACTGTCTC
CATAGCAACGATGCCTACCCACTCCATCAAGACAGAAACCCAGCCACATGGCTTCGCTGTGGGAATCCCC
CCAGCAGTGTATCATCCTGAGCCCACTGAGCGGGTGGTGGTTTTCGATCGGAATCTCAATACTGACCAGT
TCAGCTCTGGTGCTCAAGCCCCAAATGCTCAAAGGCGAACTCCAGACTCGACCTTCTCAGAGACCTTCAA
GGAAGGCGTTCAGGAGGTTTTCTTCCCCTCGGATCTCAGTCTGCGGATGCCTGGCATGAATTCAGAGGAC
TATGTTTTTGACAGTGTTTCTGGGAACAACTTTGAATATACCCTAGAAGCTTCAAAATCACTTCGACAGA
AGCCAGGAGACAGTACCATGACGTACCTGAACAAAGGCCAGTTCTATCCCATCACCTTGAAGGAGGTGAG
CAGCAGTGAAGGAATCCATCATCCCATCAGCAAAGTTCGAAGTGTGATCATGGTGGTTTTTGCTGAAGAC
AAAAGCAGAGAAGATCAGTTAAGGCATTGGAAGTACTGGCACTCCCGGCAGCACACCGCTAAACAAAGAT
GCATTGACATAGCTGACTATAAAGAAAGCTTCAACACTATCAGTAACGTCGAGGAGATTGCGTATAACGC
CATTTCCTTCACATGGGACATCAACGATGAAGCAGCCGTTTTCATCTCTGTGAACTGCTTAAGCACAGAT
TTCTCTTCCCAGAAGGGAGTGAAGGGGTTGCCTCTTAACATTCAAATTGATACCTATAGTTACAACAACC
GCAGCAACAAGCCTGTGCACCGGGCCTACTGCCAGATCAAGGTCTTCTGTGACAAGGGAGCTGAGCGGAA
AATCAGGGATGAAGAACGAAAGCAAAGCAAAAGAAAAGTTTCTGATGTTAAAGTGCCACTGCTTCCCTCT
CACAAGCGAATGGATATCACAGTTTTCAAACCCTTCATTGATCTCGATACTCAGCCTGTCCTCTTCATTC
CTGACGTGCACTTTGCCAACTTGCAGCGGGGCACTCATGTCCTTCCCATTGCCTCTGAAGAATTGGAGGG
TGAAGGCTCTGTCTTGAAAAGGGGGCCGTACGGCACAGAAGATGACTTTGCTGTCCCTCCTTCTACCAAG
CTGGCCCGGATAGAAGAACCAAAGAGAGTGCTGCTCTACGTTCGAAAGGAGTCAGAAGAAGTCTTTGATG
CCCTGATGCTCAAAACCCCATCTTTGAAGGGCTTGATGGAAGCTATCTCAGACAAATACGATGTTCCCCA
TGACAAGATTGGGAAAATATTCAAGAAGTGTAAAAAGGGGATCCTGGTGAACATGGACGACAACATTGTG
AAGCATTACTCCAATGAGGACACCTTCCAGCTGCAGATTGAAGAAGCCGGGGGGTCTTACAAGCTCACCC
TGACGGAGATCGGTACCGGCGGCGGCGGCGGCAGCGGCGGCGGCGGCAGCGACTACAAGGACCACGACGG
CGACTACAAGGACCACGACATCGACTACAAGGACGACGACGACAAGCACCACCACCACCACCACTAAGGA
TCCACTAGTCCAGTGTGGTGGAATTCTGCAGATATCCAGCACAGTGGCGGCCGCTCGAGTCTAGAGGGCC
CGTTTAAACCCGCTGATCAGCCTCGACTGTGCCTTCTAGTTGCCAGCCATCTGTTGTTTGCCCCTCCCCC
GTGCCTTCCTTGACCCTGGAAGGTGCCACTCCCACTGTCCTTTCCTAATAAAATGAGGAAATTGCATCGC
ATTGTCTGAGTAGGTGTCATTCTATTCTGGGGGGTGGGGTGGGGCAGGACAGCAAGGGGGAGGATTGGGA
AGACAATAGCAGGCATGCTGGGGATGCGGTGGGCTCTATGGCTTCTGAGGCGGAAAGAACCAGCTGGGGC
TCTAGGGGGTATCCCC
[124 nt withheld, positions 3167-3290]
C
[91 nt withheld, positions 3292-3382]
A
[49 nt withheld, positions 3384-3432]
CCTTTGACGTTGGAGTCCACGTTCTTT
[37 nt withheld, positions 3460-3496]
ACCCTATCTCGGTCTATTCTTTTGATTTATAAGGGATTTTGCCGATTTCGGCCTATTGGTTAAAAAATGA
GCTGATTTAACAAAAATTTAACGCGAATTAATTCTGTGGAATGTGTGTCAGTTAGGGTGTGGAAAGTCCC
CAGGCTCCCCAGCAGGCAGAAGTATGCAAAGCATGCATCTCAATTAGTCAGCAACCAGGTGTGGAAAGTC
CCCAGGCTCCCCAGCAGGCAGAAGTATGCAAAGCATGCATCTCAATTAGTCAGCAACCATAGTCCCGCCC
CTAACTCCGCCCATCCCGCCCCTAACTCCGCCCAGTTCCGCCCATTCTCCGCCCCATGGCTGACTAATTT
TTTTTATTTATGCAGAGGCCGAGGCCGCCTCTGCCTCTGAGCTATTCCAGAAGTAGTGAGGAGGCTTTTT
TGGAGGCCTAGGCTTTTGCAAAAAGCTCCCGGGAGCTTGTATATCCATTTTCGGATCTGATCAGCACGTG
ATGAAAAAGCCTGAACTCACCGCGACGTCTGTCGAGAAGTTTCTGATCGAAAAGTTCGACAGCGTCTCCG
ACCTGATGCAGCTCTCGGAGGGCGAAGAATCTCGTGCTTTCAGCTTCGATGTAGGAGGGCGTGGATATGT
CCTGCGGGTAAATAGCTGCGCCGATGGTTTCTACAAAGATCGTTATGTTTATCGGCACTTTGCATCGGCC
GCGCTCCCGATTCCGGAAGTGCTTGACATTGGGGAATTCAGCGAGAGCCTGACCTATTGCATCTCCCGCC
GTGCACAGGGTGTCACGTTGCAAGACCTGCCTGAAACCGAACTGCCCGCTGTTCTGCAGCCGGTCGCGGA
GGCCATGGATGCGATCGCTGCGGCCGATCTTAGCCAGACGAGCGGGTTCGGCCCATTCGGACCGCAAGGA
ATCGGTCAATACACTACATGGCGTGATTTCATATGCGCGATTGCTGATCCCCATGTGTATCACTGGCAAA
CTGTGATGGACGACACCGTCAGTGCGTCCGTCGCGCAGGCTCTCGATGAGCTGATGCTTTGGGCCGAGGA
CTGCCCCGAAGTCCGGCACCTCGTGCACGCGGATTTCGGCTCCAACAATGTCCTGACGGACAATGGCCGC
ATAACAGCGGTCATTGACTGGAGCGAGGCGATGTTCGGGGATTCCCAATACGAGGTCGCCAACATCTTCT
TCTGGAGGCCGTGGTTGGCTTGTATGGAGCAGCAGACGCGCTACTTCGAGCGGAGGCATCCGGAGCTTGC
AGGATCGCCGCGGCTCCGGGCGTATATGCTCCGCATTGGTCTTGACCAACTCTATCAGAGCTTGGTTGAC
GGCAATTTCGATGATGCAGCTTGGGCGCAGGGTCGATGCGACGCAATCGTCCGATCCGGAGCCGGGACTG
TCGGGCGTACACAAATCGCCCGCAGAAGCGCGGCCGTCTGGACCGATGGCTGTGTAGAAGTACTCGCCGA
TAGTGGAAACCGACGCCCCAGCACTCGTCCGAGGGCAAAGGAATAGCACGTGCTACGAGATTTCGATTCC
ACCGCCGCCTTCTATGAAAGGTTGGGCTTCGGAATCGTTTTCCGGGACGCCGGCTGGATGATCCTCCAGC
GCGGGGATCTCATGCTGGAGTTCTTCGCCCACCCCAACTTGTTTATTGCAGCTTATAATGGTTACAAATA
AAGCAATAGCATCACAAATTTCACAAATAAAGCATTTTTTTCACTGCATTCTAGTTGTGGTTTGTCCAAA
CTCATCAATGTATCTTATCATGTCTGTATACCGTCGACCTCTAGCTAGAGCTTGGCGTAATCATGGTCAT
AGCTGTTTCCTGTGTGAAATTGTTATCCGCTCACAATTCCACACAACATACGAGCCGGAAGCATAAAGTG
TAAAGCCTGGGGTGCCTAATGAGTGAGCTAACTCACATTAATTGCGTTGCGCTCACTGCCCGCTTTCCAG
TCGGGAAACCTGTCGTGCCAGCTGCATTAATGAATCGGCCAACGCGCGGGGAGAGGCGGTTTGCGTATTG
GGCGCTCTTCCGCTTCCTCGCTCACTGACTCGCTGCGCTCGGTCGTTCGGCTGCGGCGAGCGGTATCAGC
TCACTCAAAGGCGGTAATACGGTTATCCACAGAATCAGGGGATAACGCAGGAAAGAACATGTGAGCAAAA
GGCCAGCAAAAGGCCAGGAACCGTAAAAAGGCCGCGTTGCTGGCGTTTTTCCATAGGCTCCGCCCCCCTG
ACGAGCATCACAAAAATCGACGCTCAAGTCAGAGGTGGCGAAACCCGACAGGACTATAAAGATACCAGGC
GTTTCCCCCTGGAAGCTCCCTCGTGCGCTCTCCTGTTCCGACCCTGCCGCTTACCGGATACCTGTCCGCC
TTTCTCCCTTCGGGAAGCGTGGCGCTTTCTCATAGCTCACGCTGTAGGTATCTCAGTTCGGTGTAGGTCG
TTCGCTCCAAGCTGGGCTGTGTGCACGAACCCCCCGTTCAGCCCGACCGCTGCGCCTTATCCGGTAACTA
TCGTCTTGAGTCCAACCCGGTAAGACACGACTTATCGCCACTGGCAGCAGCCACTGGTAACAGGATTAGC
AGAGCGAGGTATGTAGGCGGTGCTACAGAGTTCTTGAAGTGGTGGCCTAACTACGGCTACACTAGAAGAA
CAGTATTTGGTATCTGCGCTCTGCTGAAGCCAGTTACCTTCGGAAAAAGAGTTGGTAGCTCTTGATCCGG
CAAACAAACCACCGCTGGTAGCGGTGGTTTTTTTGTTTGCAAGCAGCAGATTACGCGCAGAAAAAAAGGA
TCTCAAGAAGATCCTTTGATCTTTTCTACGGGGTCTGACGCTCAGTGGAACGAAAACTCACGTTAAGGGA
TTTTGGTCATGAGATTATCAAAAAGGATCTTCACCTAGATCCTTTTAAATTAAAAATGAAGTTTTAAATC
AATCTAAAGTATATATGAGTAAACTTGGTCTGACAGTTACCAATGCTTAATCAGTGAGGCACCTATCTCA
GCGATCTGTCTATTTCGTTCATCCATAGTTGCCTGACTCCCCGTCGTGTAGATAACTACGATACGGGAGG
GCTTACCATCTGGCCCCAGTGCTGCAATGATACCGCGAGACCCACGCTCACCGGCTCCAGATTTATCAGC
AATAAACCAGCCAGCCGGAAGGGCCGAGCGCAGAAGTGGTCCTGCAACTTTATCCGCCTCCATCCAGTCT
ATTAATTGTTGCCGGGAAGCTAGAGTAAGTAGTTCGCCAGTTAATAGTTTGCGCAACGTTGTTGCCATTG
CTACAGGCATCGTGGTGTCACGCTCGTCGTTTGGTATGGCTTCATTCAGCTCCGGTTCCCAACGATCAAG
GCGAGTTACATGATCCCCCATGTTGTGCAAAAAAGCGGTTAGCTCCTTCGGTCCTCCGATCGTTGTCAGA
AGTAAGTTGGCCGCAGTGTTATCACTCATGGTTATGGCAGCACTGCATAATTCTCTTACTGTCATGCCAT
CCGTAAGATGCTTTTCTGTGACTGGTGAGTACTCAACCAAGTCATTCTGAGAATAGTGTATGCGGCGACC
GAGTTGCTCTTGCCCGGCGTCAATACGGGATAATACCGCGCCACATAGCAGAACTTTAAAAGTGCTCATC
ATTGGAAAACGTTCTTCGGGGCGAAAACTCTCAAGGATCTTACCGCTGTTGAGATCCAGTTCGATGTAAC
CCACTCGTGCACCCAACTGATCTTCAGCATCTTTTACTTTCACCAGCGTTTCTGGGTGAGCAAAAACAGG
AAGGCAAAATGCCGCAAAAAAGGGAATAAGGGCGACACGGAAATGTTGAATACTCATACTCTTCCTTTTT
CAATATTATTGAAGCATTTATCAGGGTTATTGTCTCATGAGCGGATACATATTTGAATGTATTTAGAAAA
ATAAACAAATAGGGGTTCCGCGCACATTTCCCCGAAAAGTGCCACCTGACGTCGACGGATCGGGAGATCT
CCCGATCCCCTATGGTGCACTCTCAGTACAATCTGCTCTGATGCCGCATAGTTAAGCCAGTATCTG
Features (pLannotate 1.2.2; 22 found; start..end, strand, type, name):
    152..531     +  enhancer       CMV enhancer: human cytomegalovirus immediate early enhancer
    532..735     +  promoter       CMV promoter: human cytomegalovirus (CMV) immediate early promoter
    731..764     +  LTR            5' LTR (truncated) (fragment): truncated 5' long terminal repeat (LTR) from HIV-1
    780..798     +  promoter       T7 promoter: promoter for bacteriophage T7 RNA polymerase
    818..2671    +  CDS            GRHL1: GRHL1_HUMAN - Also known as LBP32, MGR, TFCP2L2 From Homo sapiens (Human).
   2756..2776    +  CDS            FLAG (fragment): FLAG® epitope tag, followed by an enterokinase cleavage site
   2777..2794    +  CDS            9xHis (fragment): 9xHis affinity tag
   2897..3121    +  polyA_signal   bGH poly(A) signal: bovine growth hormone polyadenylation signal
   3125..3146    +  promoter       SV40 promoter (fragment): SV40 enhancer and early promoter
   3167..3595    +  rep_origin     f1 ori (sequence partly withheld): f1 bacteriophage origin of replication; arrow indicates direction of (+) strand synthesis
   3609..3938    +  promoter       SV40 promoter: SV40 enhancer and early promoter
   3987..5012    +  CDS            HygR: aminoglycoside phosphotransferase from E. coli; aph(4)-Ia; confers resistance to hygromycin
   5022..5147    +  CDS            ble (fragment): BLE_KLEPN - Experimental evidence at protein level: Swiss-Prot protein existence level 1. Binding protein with a strong affinity to the bleomycin family of antibiotics. Binds to CL990; an antimitotic-antibiotic compound. From Klebsiella pneumoniae.
   5142..5263    +  polyA_signal   SV40 poly(A) signal: SV40 polyadenylation signal
   5336..5352    -  protein_bind   lac operator: The lac repressor binds to the lac operator to inhibit transcription in E. coli. This inhibition can be relieved by adding lactose or isopropyl-β-D-thiogalactopyranoside (IPTG). lac repressor encoded by lacI
   5360..5390    -  promoter       lac promoter: promoter for the E. coli lac operon
   5405..5426    -  protein_bind   CAP binding site: CAP binding activates transcription in the presence of cAMP. E. coli catabolite activator protein
   5439..5531    -  CDS            lacI (fragment): lac repressor; lacI; The lac repressor binds to the lac operator to inhibit transcription in E. coli. This inhibition can be relieved by adding lactose or isopropyl-β-D-thiogalactopyranoside (IPTG).
   5714..6302    -  rep_origin     ori: high-copy-number ColE1/pMB1/pBR322/pUC origin of replication
   6473..7333    -  CDS            AmpR: β-lactamase; bla; confers resistance to ampicillin, carbenicillin, and related antibiotics
   7334..7438    -  promoter       AmpR promoter: bla
   7497..7549    -  misc_feature   bom (fragment): basis of mobility region from pBR322
