[The description below was written by a language model from this plasmid's Addgene catalogue record and pLannotate feature annotations shown in this document.]
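Description:
pcDNA3.1_Hygro(+)_GRHL1-K370A-L3F6H is a mammalian expression plasmid of about 7.5 kb, built on the pcDNA3.1/Hygro(+) backbone, for overexpressing a tagged point mutant of the human transcription factor GRHL1 (Grainyhead-like 1). It is maintained in E. coli at high copy through a ColE1/pUC-type origin and selected with ampicillin via the β-lactamase gene. An f1 origin is also present, a standard backbone element that permits single-stranded DNA production. For mammalian cells, an SV40 early promoter drives a hygromycin phosphotransferase gene terminated by the SV40 polyadenylation signal, so that stably transfected cells can be selected with hygromycin.

The expression cassette consists of the CMV immediate-early enhancer and promoter, a T7 promoter that can support in vitro transcription, the GRHL1 coding sequence carrying the K370A substitution, and the bovine growth hormone polyadenylation signal. According to the stated purpose, the protein carries a 3xFLAG-6xHis tag. The feature table places FLAG and His-tag matches downstream of the GRHL1 reading frame, consistent with a C-terminal tag separated from GRHL1 by a short unannotated stretch (the "L" in the name may refer to a linker, though the record does not say so). The automated annotation scores these only as fragments of its reference FLAG and 9xHis entries. Several other small hits, such as the truncated HIV LTR, ble, lacI and extra SV40 promoter fragments, are most likely short sequence similarities within the backbone, not functional parts.

The construct is intended for transient or stable overexpression of the mutant protein, with the tags allowing immunodetection and affinity purification. The record does not state the functional consequence of K370A, nor the restriction sites used for cloning.
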