Addgene plasmid #177771: pcDNA3.1_Hygro(+)_GRHL1-K370A-L3F6H
Purpose: Overexpression of 3xFLAG-6xHis tagged human GRHL1 (K370A mutation)
Depositing lab: Michael Ristow. Depositing organization: ETH Zurich (Swiss Federal Institute of Technology). Publication: Grainyhead 1 acts as a drug-inducible conserved transcriptional regulator linked to insulin signaling and lifespan. Grigolon G, Araldi E, Erni R, Wu JY, Thomas C, La Fortezza M, Laube B, Pohlmann D, Stoffel M, Zarse K, Carreira EM, Ristow M, Fischer F. Nat Commun. 2022 Jan 10;13(1):107. doi: 10.1038/s41467-021-27732-4. PubMed 35013237.
Backbone
  Vector backbone: pcDNA3.1/Hygro(+) (Thermo Fisher Scientific, #V87020)
  Vector type: Mammalian Expression
Growth in bacteria
  Bacterial resistance: Ampicillin, 100 μg/mL
  Growth temperature: 37°C
  Growth strain: DH5alpha
  Copy number: High Copy
Gene/Insert
  Gene/Insert name: GRHL1
  Species: H. sapiens (human)
  Mutation: K370A
  Entrez Gene: GRHL1 (a.k.a. LBP32, MGR, NH32, TFCP2L2)
  Cloning method: Restriction Enzyme; 5′ cloning site Unknown (unknown if destroyed)
Terms and licenses: Academic/Nonprofit Terms; Industry Terms: Not Available to Industry
How to cite: pcDNA3.1_Hygro(+)_GRHL1-K370A-L3F6H was a gift from Michael Ristow (Addgene plasmid # 177771 ; http://n2t.net/addgene:177771 ; RRID:Addgene_177771)
