>Addgene plasmid #177771 | pcDNA3.1_Hygro(+)_GRHL1-K370A-L3F6H | depositor partial sequence | sequence record 344950 | Vector sequence identical to pcDNA3.1_Hygro(+)_GRHL1-L3F6H except for codon encoding K370 (AAG) mutated to GCC
CGATGAAGCAGCCGTTTTCATCTCTGTG
